Addgene plasmid #107447: pYES2.1-pomSir1
Purpose: Overexpression of MET fusion protein in S. cerevisiae
Depositing lab: Clare O'Connor. Depositing organization: Boston College. Publication: Pathways over Time: Functional Genomics Research in an Introductory Laboratory Course. Reeves TD, Warner DM, Ludlow LH, O'Connor CM. CBE Life Sci Educ. 2018 Spring;17(1). pii: 17/1/ar1. doi: 10.1187/cbe.17-01-0012. PubMed 29326101.
Backbone
  Vector backbone: pYES2.1
  Backbone manufacturer: Invitrogen
  Backbone size w/o insert (bp): 5886
  Vector type: Yeast Expression
  Selectable markers: URA3
Growth in bacteria
  Bacterial resistance: Ampicillin, 100 μg/mL
  Growth temperature: 37°C
  Growth strain: DH5alpha
  Copy number: High Copy
Gene/Insert
  Gene/Insert name: Sir1
  Species: S. pombe (fission yeast)
  Insert size (bp): 4419
  Mutation: H523R, A750T
  Entrez Gene: sir1 (a.k.a. SPAC10F6.01c, SPAC4C5.05c)
  Promoter: GAL1
  Tag / fusion protein: V5-His (C terminal on insert)
  Cloning method: TOPO Cloning
  Sequencing primers: 5′ AATATACCTCTATACTTTAACGTC; 3′ ACCGAGGAGAGGGTTAGGGAT
Terms and licenses: Academic/Nonprofit Terms; Industry Terms: Not Available to Industry
Depositor comments: S. pombe Sir6 gene is homologous to the S. cerevesiae MET5 gene. Construct was not functional in complementation analysis, but this may be due to tags rather than mutations in the coding sequence. Use with caution.
How to cite: pYES2.1-pomSir1 was a gift from Clare O'Connor (Addgene plasmid # 107447 ; http://n2t.net/addgene:107447 ; RRID:Addgene_107447)
