[The description below was written by a language model from this plasmid's Addgene catalogue record and pLannotate feature annotations shown in this document.]
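Description:
pYES2.1-pomSir1 is a yeast expression plasmid built on the commercial pYES2.1 TOPO-cloning backbone and designed for galactose-inducible overexpression of a fission yeast methionine-pathway enzyme in Saccharomyces cerevisiae. It is an E. coli/yeast shuttle vector. A high-copy ColE1/pUC-type origin and the β-lactamase (AmpR) gene support propagation and ampicillin selection in bacteria. The 2μ origin gives episomal, multicopy maintenance in yeast, where the URA3 marker allows selection in ura3 auxotrophs and counterselection with 5-FOA. An f1 origin is also present, along with small backbone remnants annotated as lacI, tet promoter and 2μ RAF1 fragments.

The payload is the 4,419 bp Schizosaccharomyces pombe sir1 open reading frame, which encodes a sulfite reductase subunit that reduces sulfite to sulfide during sulfur amino acid biosynthesis and is the homologue of S. cerevisiae MET5. The depositor's comment calls the gene "Sir6", which does not match the rest of the record. The coding sequence sits downstream of the Gal4-regulated GAL1 promoter, with a T7 promoter between them, and is fused at its C terminus to a V5-His tag for detection and purification. Only the V5 epitope is annotated in the feature tables. The CYC1 terminator follows the tag. The insert carries two substitutions, H523R and A750T. The depositor and repository full sequences (about 10.3 kb) show the same architecture from different start points.

The plasmid was made for cross-species complementation tests of met mutants in an undergraduate functional genomics laboratory course. The depositor cautions that it did not complement, possibly because of the tags rather than the mutations, so it should be used with caution.
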