Features (pLannotate 1.2.2; 14 found; start..end, strand, type, name):
     53..94      +  CDS            V5 tag: epitope tag from simian virus 5
    142..389     +  terminator     CYC1 terminator: S. cerevisiae CYC1; transcription terminator for CYC1
    401..454     -  CDS            lacI (fragment): lac repressor; lacI; The lac repressor binds to the lac operator to inhibit transcription in E. coli. This inhibition can be relieved by adding lactose or isopropyl-β-D-thiogalactopyranoside (IPTG).
    637..1225    -  rep_origin     ori: high-copy-number ColE1/pMB1/pBR322/pUC origin of replication
   1396..2256    -  CDS            AmpR: β-lactamase; bla; confers resistance to ampicillin, carbenicillin, and related antibiotics
   2257..2273    -  promoter       AmpR promoter (fragment): bla
   2352..3155    -  CDS            URA3: orotidine-5'-phosphate decarboxylase, required for uracil biosynthesis; S. cerevisiae URA3; yeast auxotrophic marker, counterselectable with 5-fluoroorotic acid (5-FOA)
   3156..3371    -  promoter       URA3 promoter: S. cerevisiae URA3
   3396..3821    +  CDS            RAF1 (fragment): RAF_YEAST - Experimental evidence at transcript level: Swiss-Prot protein existence level 2. Antagonizes transcriptional repression of recombinase FLP by REP1-REP2. May play a role in plasmid partitioning. From Saccharomyces cerevisiae (strain ATCC 204508 / S288c) (Baker's yeast).
   3975..4855    -  rep_origin     2μ ori: yeast 2μ plasmid origin of replication
   4924..5379    -  rep_origin     f1 ori (sequence partly withheld): f1 bacteriophage origin of replication; arrow indicates direction of (+) strand synthesis
   5398..5839    +  promoter       GAL1 promoter: S. cerevisiae GAL1; inducible promoter, regulated by Gal4
   5871..5887    +  promoter       T7 promoter (fragment): promoter for bacteriophage T7 RNA polymerase
   5887..10305   +  CDS            sir1: MET5_SCHPO - Protein inferred from homology: Swiss-Prot protein existence level 3. Catalyzes the reduction of sulfite to sulfide, one of several activities required for the biosynthesis of L-cysteine from sulfate. From Schizosaccharomyces pombe (strain 972 / ATCC 24843) (Fission yeast).
>Addgene plasmid #107447 | pYES2.1-pomSir1 | depositor full sequence | sequence record 202677 | Full Sequence
AGGGAATATTAAGCTCGCCCTTAAGGGCGAGCTTCGAGGTCACCCATTCGAAGGTAAGCCTATCCCTAAC
CCTCTCCTCGGTCTCGATTCTACGCGTACCGGTCATCATCACCATCACCATTGAGTTTCTAGAGGGCCGC
ATCATGTAATTAGTTATGTCACGCTTACATTCACGCCCTCCCCCCACATCCGCTCTAACCGAAAAGGAAG
GAGTTAGACAACCTGAAGTCTAGGTCCCTATTTATTTTTTTATAGTTATGTTAGTATTAAGAACGTTATT
TATATTTCAAATTTTTCTTTTTTTTCTGTACAGACGCGTGTACGCATGTAACATTATACTGAAAACCTTG
CTTGAGAAGGTTTTGGGACGCTCGAAGGCTTTAATTTGCAAGCTGCGGCCCTGCATTAATGAATCGGCCA
ACGCGCGGGGAGAGGCGGTTTGCGTATTGGGCGCTCTTCCGCTTCCTCGCTCACTGACTCGCTGCGCTCG
GTCGTTCGGCTGCGGCGAGCGGTATCAGCTCACTCAAAGGCGGTAATACGGTTATCCACAGAATCAGGGG
ATAACGCAGGAAAGAACATGTGAGCAAAAGGCCAGCAAAAGCCCAGGAACCGTAAAAAGGCCGCGTTGCT
GGCGTTTTTCCATAGGCTCCGCCCCCCTGACGAGCATCACAAAAATCGACGCTCAAGTCAGAGGTGGCGA
AACCCGACAGGACTATAAAGATACCAGGCGTTTCCCCCTGGAAGCTCCCTCGTGCGCTCTCCTGTTCCGA
CCCTGCCGCTTACCGGATACCTGTCCGCCTTTCTCCCTTCGGGAAGCGTGGCGCTTTCTCATAGCTCACG
CTGTAGGTATCTCAGTTCGGTGTAGGTCGTTCGCTCCAAGCTGGGCTGTGTGCACGAACCCCCCGTTCAG
CCCGACCGCTGCGCCTTATCCGGTAACTATCGTCTTGAGTCCAACCCGGTAAGACACGACTTATCGCCAC
TGGCAGCAGCCACTGGTAACAGGATTAGCAGAGCGAGGTATGTAGGCGGTGCTACAGAGTTCTTGAAGTG
GTGGCCTAACTACGGCTACACTAGAAGGACAGTATTTGGTATCTGCGCTCTGCTGAAGCCAGTTACCTTC
GGAAAAAGAGTTGGTAGCTCTTGATCCGGCAAACAAACCACCGCTGGTAGCGGTGGTTTTTTTGTTTGCA
AGCAGCAGATTACGCGCAGAAAAAAAGGATCTCAAGAAGATCCTTTGATCTTTTCTACGGGGTCTGACGC
TCAGTGGAACGAAAACTCACGTTAAGGGATTTTGGTCATGAGATTATCAAAAAGGATCTTCACCTAGATC
CTTTTAAATTAAAAATGAAGTTTTAAATCAATCTAAAGTATATATGAGTAAACTTGGTCTGACAGTTACC
AATGCTTAATCAGTGAGGCACCTATCTCAGCGATCTGTCTATTTCGTTCATCCATAGTTGCCTGACTCCC
CGTCGTGTAGATAACTACGATACGGGAGCGCTTACCATCTGGCCCCAGTGCTGCAATGATACCGCGAGAC
CCACGCTCACCGGCTCCAGATTTATCAGCAATAAACCAGCCAGCCGGAAGGGCCGAGCGCAGAAGTGGTC
CTGCAACTTTATCCGCCTCCATTCAGTCTATTAATTGTTGCCGGGAAGCTAGAGTAAGTAGTTCGCCAGT
TAATAGTTTGCGCAACGTTGTTGGCATTGCTACAGGCATCGTGGTGTCACTCTCGTCGTTTGGTATGGCT
TCATTCAGCTCCGGTTCCCAACGATCAAGGCGAGTTACATGATCCCCCATGTTGTGCAAAAAAGCGGTTA
GCTCCTTCGGTCCTCCGATCGTTGTCAGAAGTAAGTTGGCCGCAGTGTTATCACTCATGGTTATGGCAGC
ACTGCATAATTCTCTTACTGTCATGCCATCCGTAAGATGCTTTTCTGTGACTGGTGAGTACTCAACCAAG
TCATTCTGAGAATAGTGTATGCGGCGACCGAGTTGCTCTTGCCCGGCGTCAATACGGGATAATAGTGTAT
CACATAGCAGAACTTTAAAAGTGCTCATCATTGGAAAACGTTCTTCGGGGCGAAAACTCTCAAGGATCTT
ACCGCTGTTGAGATCCAGTTCGATGTAACCCACTCGTGCACCCAACTGATCTTCAGCATCTTTTACTTTC
ACCAGCGTTTCTGGGTGAGCAAAAACAGGAAGGCAAAATGCCGCAAAAAAGGGAATAAGGGCGACACGGA
AATGTTGAATACTCATACTCTTCCTTTTTCAATGGGTAATAACTGATATAATTAAATTGAAGCTCTAATT
TGTGAGTTTAGTATACATGCATTTACTTATAATACAGTTTTTTAGTTTTGCTGGCCGCATCTTCTCAAAT
ATGCTTCCCAGCCTGCTTTTCTGTAACGTTCACCCTCTACCTTAGCATCCCTTCCCTTTGCAAATAGTCC
TCTTCCAACAATAATAATGTCAGATCCTGTAGAGACCACATCATCCACGGTTCTATACTGTTGACCCAAT
GCGTCTCCCTTGTCATCTAAACCCACACCGGGTGTCATAATCAACCAATCGTAACCTTCATCTCTTCCAC
CCATGTCTCTTTGAGCAATAAAGCCGATAACAAAATCTTTGTCGCTCTTCGCAATGTCAACAGTACCCTT
AGTATATTCTCCAGTAGATAGGGAGCCCTTGCATGACAATTCTGCTAACATCAAAAGGCCTCTAGGTTCC
TTTGTTACTTCTTCTGCCGCCTGCTTCAAACCGCTAACAATACCTGGGCCCACCACACCGTGTGCATTCG
TAATGTCTGCCCATTCTGCTATTCTGTATACACCCGCAGAGTACTGCAATTTGACTGTATTACCAATGTC
AGCAAATTTTCTGTCTTCGAAGAGTAAAAAATTGTACTTGGCGGATAATGCCTTTAGCGGCTTAACTGTG
CCCTCCATGGAAAAATCAGTCAAGATATCCACATGTGTTTTTAGTAAACAAATTTTGGGACCTAATGCTT
CAACTAACTCCAGTAATTCCTTGGTGGTACGAACATCCAATGAAGCACACAAGTTTGTTTGCTTTTCGTG
CATGATATTAAATAGCTTGGCAGCAACAGGACTAGGATGAGTAGCAGCACGTTCCTTATATGTAGCTTTC
GACATGATTTATCTTCGTTTCCTGCAGGTTTTTGTTCTGTGCAGTTGGGTTAAGAATACTGGGCAATTTC
ATGTTTCTTCAACACTACATATGCGTATATATACCAATCTAAGTCTGTGCTCCTTCCTTCGTTCTTCCTT
CTGTTCGGAGATTACCGAATCAAAAAAATTTCAAAGAAACCGAAATCAAAAAAAAGAATAAAAAAAAAAT
GATGAATTGAATTGAAAAGCTAGCTTATCGATGATAAGCTGTCAAAGATGAGAATTAATTCCACGGACTA
TAGACTATACTAGATACTCCGTCTACTGTACGATACACTTCCGCTCAGGTCCTTGTCCTTTAACGAGGCC
TTACCACTCTTTTGTTACTCTATTGATCCAGCTCAGCAAAGGCAGTGTGATCTAAGATTCTATCTTCGCG
ATGTAGTAAAACTAGCTAGACCGAGAAAGAGACTAGAAATGCAAAAGGCACTTCTACAATGGCTGCCATC
ATTATTATCCGATGTGACGCTGCAGCTTCTCAATGATATTCGAATACGCTTTGAGGAGATACAGCCTAAT
ATCCGACAAACTGTTTTACAGATTTACGATCGTACTTGTTACCCATCATTGAATTTTGAACATCCGAACC
TGGGAGTTTTCCCTGAAACAGATAGTATATTTGAACCTGTATAATAATATATAGTCTAGCGCTTTACGGA
AGACAATGTATGTATTTCGGTTCCTGGAGAAACTATTGCATCTATTGCATAGGTAATCTTGCACGTCGCA
TCCCCGGTTCATTTTCTGCGTTTCCATCTTGCACTTCAATAGCATATCTTTGTTAACGAAGCATCTGTGC
TTCATTTTGTAGAACAAAAATGCAACGCGAGAGCGCTAATTTTTCAAACAAAGAATCTGAGCTGCATTTT
TACAGAACAGAAATGCAACGCGAAAGCGCTATTTTACCAACGAAGAATCTGTGCTTCATTTTTGTAAAAC
AAAAATGCAACGCGACGAGAGCGCTAATTTTTCAAACAAAGAATCTGAGCTGCATTTTTACAGAACAGAA
ATGCAACGCGAGAGCGCTATTTTACCAACAAAGAATCTATACTTCTTTTTTGTTCTACAAAAATGCATCC
CGAGAGCGCTATTTTTCTAACAAAGCATCTTAGATTACTTTTTTTCTCCTTTGTGCGCTCTATAATGCAG
TCTCTTGATAACTTTTTGCACTGTAGGTCCGTTAAGGTTAGAAGAAGGCTACTTTGGTGTCTATTTTCTC
TTCCATAAAAAAAGCCTGACTCCACTTCCCGCGTTTACTGATTACTAGCGAAGCTGCGGGTGCATTTTTT
CAAGATAAAGGCATCCCCGATTATATTCTATACCGATGTGGATTGCGCATACTTTGTGAACAGAAAGTGA
TAGCGTTGATGATTCTTCATTGGTCAGAAAATTATGAACGGTTTCTTCTATTTTGTCTCTATATACTACG
TATAGGAAATGTTTACATTTTCGTATTGTTTTCGATTCACTCTATGAATAGTTCTTACTACAATTTTTTT
GTCTAAAGAGTAATACTAGAGATAAACATAAAAAATGTAGAGGTCGAGTTTAGATGCAAGTTCAAGGAGC
GAAAGGTGGATGGGTAGGTTATATAGGGATATAGCACAGAGATATATAGCAAAGAGATACTTTTGAGCAA
TGTTTGTGGAAGCGGTATTCGCAATGGGAAGCTCC
[37 nt withheld, positions 4866-4902]
A
[37 nt withheld, positions 4904-4940]
ATTTTGTTAAAATTCGCGTTAAATTTTTGTTAAATCAGCTCATTTTTTAACGAATAGCCCGAAATCGGCA
AAATCCCTTATAAATCAAAAGAATAGACCGAGATAGGGTTGAGTGTTGTTCCAGTTTCCAACAAGAGTCC
ACTATTAAAGAACGTGGACTCCAACGTCAAAGGGCGAAAAAGG
[39 nt withheld, positions 5124-5162]
T
[35 nt withheld, positions 5164-5198]
GTAAATCGGAAGGGTAAACGGATGCCCCCATTTAGAGCTTGACGGGGAAAGCCGGCG
[41 nt withheld, positions 5256-5296]
GGCTAGGGCGGTGGGAAGTGTAGGGGTCACGCTGGGCGTAACCACCACACCCGCCGCGCTTAATGGGGCG
CTACAGGGCGCGTGGGGATGATCCACTAGTACGGATTAGAAGCCGCCGAGCGGGTGACAGCCCTCCGAAG
GAAGACTCTCCTCCGTGCGTCCTCGTCTTCACCGGTCGCGTTCCTGAAACGCAGATGTGCCTCGCGCCGC
ACTGCTCCGAACAATAAAGATTCTACAATACTAGCTTTTATGGTTATGAAGAGGAAAAATTGGCAGTAAC
CTGGCCCCACAAACCTTCAAATGAACGAATCAAATTAACAACCATAGGATGATAATGCGATTAGTTTTTT
AGCCTTATTTCTGGGGTAATTAATCAGCGAAGCGATGATTTTTGATCTATTAACAGATATATAAATGCAA
AAACTGCATAACCACTTTAACTAATACTTTCAACATTTTCGGTTTGTATTACTTCTTATTCAAATGTAAT
AAAAGTATCAACAAAAAATTGTTAATATACCTCTATACTTTAACGTCAAGGAGAAAAAACCCCGGATCGG
ACTACTAGCAGCTGTAATACGACTCACTATATGAGTGTAAAGGCTAGTATCAATAATTCTCAGGAGGCTG
TCTCACGCATCGCTTTCCGTTGCTCAGATGCGTTGTACGTGGTTCATCCTAACAATTCGATTTTAAATGG
TGCTTTAACAGAATCCTTAAAAGATTTAAAAAAATTTGAAACGTTAAATGTTTCCGGCAAGGTTCCACAC
GTTCTTCCTTTAAAATCTCACGCTGATCCCTTTGCTCACATTGCGGATGCTATTTTGGCTGAAGAAGAAG
TGGCTTCTACTCAACCTAAACAAATCACATCTGTAGTTGCTTCTGCTGATGCACTCTTTTTCGCTACTCC
TCATCTTTATAAGTTGGCTCATGAGCCTCTTGTAGCGCACGTTGCCATAGAGTCTACAGAGGCATTTGAT
TTTGCTTCTGTGCGTGACACCGGTTTCGTTATTCTCTTTTCGGGCAATCGCCCTGGTGATTCTTCGGAGG
CTGCTTTGGAAGATACCTTGGAGACAGCTTCTTTGGCTCATCGCTTAGCATTGAAATTGAACACAGGCGT
TTTACATTTCTATTCTCCAGTTTACGACACGACCGCTGCGTTGGAGAACATCGAGACACTACCTTCCAAA
GAGGATGCTCAACACGCTAGAGTTGCCCACATTCCTATTGAAGAGAAACAGGAGGATTCTGAAAAAGAAG
GCAATATCAAGGAAGCTTTTGTCCCTCCCAAGTTTGATCAGCCAGAACGTGATGCCGCTACTTCTGAATA
CCTTGAATCATTGTCTATCAAGCCTTTTGAATACTCTGGTTCCGATGACGCTACTGATGTCTTGTTAGTT
TTCGGAAGCGCTGCTTCTGAATTAGCCAAGGCTGCCGTTACTTCCTCTGTGGCAGTTGCTATTGTAAGAG
TCCTTCGCCCTTGGTTGCCCTCTAAATTGCAAGAAGTGCTTCCTACTTCTACTAAGCGCTTGACTGTTTT
GGAACCCATTACCAGTCTTCCTCGTAAATGGGATCCGCTTTACCTTGACGTTTTATCTTCTTTCGTCGCT
TCCGGATCTTCAATTGAGCTGTTTGCCGTAAGATACGGATTGAGTTCTTCAGAGCAAGCCACAGAGATTA
TTAAAGCTGTTCGTGATAATCTTTCAGGCGCTTTAAAGCCATCTCTCGTTTGCGATTTTACCGATGGTGT
TTCTCAAGTGTTTGTTCCTACACCTCCGTCTATTGAGGAAGCTTATCATAAACTTCTTCATAGAGTCTTT
AAGTCTCGTCTTAACATTGTTAACGATCCCGCTTCATCAGCTACGAAACAAAACATTCCATCTCGTCTCA
TCATATCTCCTCAGTTTGCTTTGGGTTCGGTTTTAGAGTATGAAAATCAGCGTCGCGCTTTCTGTGATGA
GGTTGCTACTTTATTGAAAGAAAAGAATTCTTCTGTCTCTTCTGAATCATTAGAAGTTCTTTCGAATTGG
ATTGTTTCCGTTGATAACCTGGAGTCTCCTGTTGACCCTGAGTTGGTCATCTCTGAACTTAAGAAGGATT
CATCTGCTCCTATCAAATCACTTTTAGATCGATCTGAATTTTTTACCAACGTTTCACATTGGATTATCGG
TTCCGATGCTTGGGCATATGACTTGGGTAATTCTGCTCTTCATCAAGTACTTTGCTTGGAAAAGAACGTC
AATTTATTGATTGTTGACACCCAGCCTTACTCTACTCGTGAAGCCGTCCGATCCTCTTCCAGAAAGAAGG
ATATTGGATTGTATGCCATGAACTTTGGCAATGCATATGTCGCCTCTACTGCGTTGTATAGTTCATACAC
CCAACTAATCTCGGCACTTTTAGAAGCAGATAAATTTAAGGGCCCCTCGGTTGTTTTGGCATACCTTCCC
TATCACAGTGCTGACGATGATGCCATTACTGTGTTACAGGAAACCAAGAAAGCCGTTGACATCGGTTATT
GGCCTTTGTATAGATGGACTCCTGCTTTAGAGGACGGAGAATATTCAGATTTCAAACTTGATTCCGAACG
TATTCGCCGAGAGCTCAAGACCTTTTTGGAAAGGGATAACTACTTGACTCAACTAACGCTTCGTGTGCCA
AGTTTAGCTCGTACTCTTACTCAATCATTTGGTGCGGAAGTCCGTCATCAACAAAACGTTGACTCACGCA
ATGCTCTCAACAAATTAATTGAAGGTTTGTCTGGTCCTCCTCTTACCATTCTTTTCGCTTCAGACGGAGG
TACAGCTGAAAACGTTGCGAAGAGACTTCAAAACCGGGCTTCTGCAAGAGGATCCAAGTGTAAGATTATG
GCCATGGATGATTTCCCTATCGAGGAGTTAGGCAATGAGAAGAATGTCGTAGTCTTGGTTAGTACAGCTG
GTCAAGGTGAGTTTCCTCAAAATGGACGTGAGTTTTGGGAAGCAATCAAAGGTGCAGATCTTAACTTGAG
CGAATTGAAGTATGGTGTATTTGGTTTTGGCGATTATGAATATTGGCCTCGTAAGGAAGATAAAATTTAT
TATAACCGCCCAGGTAAGCAATTAGATGCTCGCTTTGTTGAATTGGGTGCTGCTCCATTGGTAACCTTAG
GACTTGGTAATGACCAGGATCCAGATGGATGGGAAACAGCATATAACCTTTGGGAGCCTGAGCTTTGGAA
AGCTCTTGGATTGGACAATGTCGAAATTGATATTGATGAACCTAAGCCTATCACTAATGAAGACATTAAA
CAAGCTTCGAACTTTTTGCGTGGTACCATTTTTGAAGGATTGGCCGATGAAAGTACTGGTGCTTTGGCCG
AAAGTGACTGTCAACTTACCAAATTCCATGGTATTTATATGCAAGATGATCGTGACATTCGTGATGAGCG
TAAAAAACAAGGTTTGGAACCTGCTTATGGTTTCATGATTCGCGCCAGAATGCCTGCTGGTGTCTGTACA
CCAGAACAATGGATTGCTATGGATGATATTTCTACGAAATGGGGTAATCACACCCTTAAGATTACGACTC
GTCAAACGTTCCAATGGCATGGTGTTTTGAAGAAGAATTTGCGTAATACCATTCGTAACATCGTTAAAGT
TTTCCTTACTACTCTTGGTGCTTGTGGTGATGTTGCTCGTAATGTCACTTGTTCGTCGACTCCCAACAAT
GAAACAATTCACGATCAACTGTTTGCTGTATCTAAGCAAATCAGTAATGAATTGCTTCCTACTACATCCT
CTTATCATGAAATTTGGATCGAGGACCCCGAAACTGTCGAAAAGAGAAAGGTTGCCGGTGAGGCCGTTCA
GGATGTCGAGCCTTTATATGGTCCTACATATCTGCCCAGAAAATTCAAGGTTGGTGTGGCTGCTCCCCCT
TACAATGATGTCGATGTTTATACCAATGATGTTGCTTTAATCGCCATCATTGAAAATGACAAAGTCCTAG
GTTTCAATGTTGGTATTGGTGGTGGTATGGGCACAACCCATAACAACAAGAAAACATATCCTCGTTTGGC
TACAGTTGTTGGCTATGTTCTAACTGATAAGATTATGGAGGTGGTTAAAGCTATTTTGATTGTCCAGCGT
GATAACGGTGATCGTGAAAATCGTAAGCACGCTCGTCTTAAGTATACCGTTGATACTCTTGGTGTTTCTA
CCTTCGTCGAGAAGGTCGAGGAGGTTTTGGGTTACAAATTTGAAGAGGCACGTGATCATCCCCAATTCAT
TAAAAACCACGATGACTTCGAAGGCTGGCACAAGACAGAGAAAAACAAATACTGGCGTTCTATATTTGTT
GAAAACGGTCGTATTGAGAACAATGGTATTTTACAGTTTAAGACCGGTTTGCGTGAACTCGCAGAACGTC
TATATACTGAAAAATCTGAGGCTGAATTCCGTTTGACTGCCAACCAGCATGTCATCTTATTTAATGTTGC
TGAAAATGAGCTCGGTTGGATTAATGAGCATATGGCCAAATATAAACTTGATAATAATGCATTCTCTGGC
TTACGTCTTTCTTCTGCAGCCTGCGTTGCTCTCCCTACTTGTGGTTTAGCCATGGCTGAAAGTGAACGTT
ATCTTCCCAAGTTGATTACGAAAGTAGAAGAAATTGTTTACGAAGCTGGTCTTCAGAAAGATAGTATTGT
TATGCGTATGACTGGTTGTCCAAATGGATGCTCTCGTCCATGGGTTGCTGAAATTGCGTGTGTCGGTAAG
GCACCAAATACTTACAATCTAATGCTTGGTGGAGGATTTTACGGTCAGAGATTAAACAAGCTATATCGCT
CTTCCGTTCAAGAAAAAGAAATCCTCAATTTGTTGCGTCCGCTTATCAAGCGTTACGCCTTGGAGCGTGA
AGATGGTGAACACTTTGGTGATTGGGTTATTCGTGCAGGTATCATTACAGCTGTTGAAAATGGAGGAGCT
AATGGTGCTGTTCATGAAGGGGTATCACCTGAAGCGTTT
