Features (pLannotate 1.2.2; 15 found; start..end, strand, type, name):
      1..442     +  promoter       GAL1 promoter: S. cerevisiae GAL1; inducible promoter, regulated by Gal4
    474..492     +  promoter       T7 promoter: promoter for bacteriophage T7 RNA polymerase
    512..4930    +  CDS            sir1: MET5_SCHPO - Protein inferred from homology: Swiss-Prot protein existence level 3. Catalyzes the reduction of sulfite to sulfide, one of several activities required for the biosynthesis of L-cysteine from sulfate. From Schizosaccharomyces pombe (strain 972 / ATCC 24843) (Fission yeast).
   4961..5002    +  CDS            V5 tag: epitope tag from simian virus 5
   5050..5297    +  terminator     CYC1 terminator: S. cerevisiae CYC1; transcription terminator for CYC1
   5309..5362    -  CDS            lacI (fragment): lac repressor; lacI; The lac repressor binds to the lac operator to inhibit transcription in E. coli. This inhibition can be relieved by adding lactose or isopropyl-β-D-thiogalactopyranoside (IPTG).
   5545..6133    -  rep_origin     ori: high-copy-number ColE1/pMB1/pBR322/pUC origin of replication
   6304..7164    -  CDS            AmpR: β-lactamase; bla; confers resistance to ampicillin, carbenicillin, and related antibiotics
   7165..7181    -  promoter       AmpR promoter (fragment): bla
   7260..8063    -  CDS            URA3: orotidine-5'-phosphate decarboxylase, required for uracil biosynthesis; S. cerevisiae URA3; yeast auxotrophic marker, counterselectable with 5-fluoroorotic acid (5-FOA)
   8064..8279    -  promoter       URA3 promoter: S. cerevisiae URA3
   8285..8308    -  promoter       tet promoter (fragment): E. coli promoter for tetracycline efflux protein gene
   8346..8726    +  CDS            RAF1 (fragment): RAF_YEAST - Experimental evidence at transcript level: Swiss-Prot protein existence level 2. Antagonizes transcriptional repression of recombinase FLP by REP1-REP2. May play a role in plasmid partitioning. From Saccharomyces cerevisiae (strain ATCC 204508 / S288c) (Baker's yeast).
   8880..9757    -  rep_origin     2μ ori: yeast 2μ plasmid origin of replication
   9853..10281   -  rep_origin     f1 ori (sequence partly withheld): f1 bacteriophage origin of replication; arrow indicates direction of (+) strand synthesis
>Addgene plasmid #107447 | pYES2.1-pomSir1 | addgene full sequence | sequence record 208920 | Addgene NGS Result
CGGATTAGAAGCCGCCGAGCGGGTGACAGCCCTCCGAAGGAAGACTCTCCTCCGTGCGTCCTCGTCTTCA
CCGGTCGCGTTCCTGAAACGCAGATGTGCCTCGCGCCGCACTGCTCCGAACAATAAAGATTCTACAATAC
TAGCTTTTATGGTTATGAAGAGGAAAAATTGGCAGTAACCTGGCCCCACAAACCTTCAAATGAACGAATC
AAATTAACAACCATAGGATGATAATGCGATTAGTTTTTTAGCCTTATTTCTGGGGTAATTAATCAGCGAA
GCGATGATTTTTGATCTATTAACAGATATATAAATGCAAAAACTGCATAACCACTTTAACTAATACTTTC
AACATTTTCGGTTTGTATTACTTCTTATTCAAATGTAATAAAAGTATCAACAAAAAATTGTTAATATACC
TCTATACTTTAACGTCAAGGAGAAAAAACCCCGGATCGGACTACTAGCAGCTGTAATACGACTCACTATA
GGGAATATTAAGCTCGCCCTTATGAGTGTAAAGGCTAGTATCAATAATTCTCAGGAGGCTGTCTCACGCA
TCGCTTTCCGTTGCTCAGATGCGTTGTACGTGGTTCATCCTAACAATTCGATTTTAAATGGTGCTTTAAC
AGAATCCTTAAAAGATTTAAAAAAATTTGAAACGTTAAATGTTTCCGGCAAGGTTCCACACGTTCTTCCT
TTAAAATCTCACGCTGATCCCTTTGCTCACATTGCGGATGCTATTTTGGCTGAAGAAGAAGTGGCTTCTA
CTCAACCTAAACAAATCACATCTGTAGTTGCTTCTGCTGATGCACTCTTTTTCGCTACTCCTCATCTTTA
TAAGTTGGCTCATGAGCCTCTTGTAGCGCACGTTGCCATAGAGTCTACAGAGGCATTTGATTTTGCTTCT
GTGCGTGACACCGGTTTCGTTATTCTCTTTTCGGGCAATCGCCCTGGTGATTCTTCGGAGGCTGCTTTGG
AAGATACCTTGGAGACAGCTTCTTTGGCTCATCGCTTAGCATTGAAATTGAACACAGGCGTTTTACATTT
CTATTCTCCAGTTTACGACACGACCGCTGCGTTGGAGAACATCGAGACACTACCTTCCAAAGAGGATGCT
CAACACGCTAGAGTTGCCCACATTCCTATTGAAGAGAAACAGGAGGATTCTGAAAAAGAAGGCAATATCA
AGGAAGCTTTTGTCCCTCCCAAGTTTGATCAGCCAGAACGTGATGCCGCTACTTCTGAATACCTTGAATC
ATTGTCTATCAAGCCTTTTGAATACTCTGGTTCCGATGACGCTACTGATGTCTTGTTAGTTTTCGGAAGC
GCTGCTTCTGAATTAGCCAAGGCTGCCGTTACTTCCTCTGTGGCAGTTGCTATTGTAAGAGTCCTTCGCC
CTTGGTTGCCCTCTAAATTGCAAGAAGTGCTTCCTACTTCTACTAAGCGCTTGACTGTTTTGGAACCCAT
TACCAGTCTTCCTCGTAAATGGGATCCGCTTTACCTTGACGTTTTATCTTCTTTCGTCGCTTCCGGATCT
TCAATTGAGCTGTTTGCCGTAAGATACGGATTGAGTTCTTCAGAGCAAGCCACAGAGATTATTAAAGCTG
TTCGTGATAATCTTTCAGGCGCTTTAAAGCCATCTCTCGTTTGCGATTTTACCGATGGTGTTTCTCAAGT
GTTTGTTCCTACACCTCCGTCTATTGAGGAAGCTTATCATAAACTTCTTCATAGAGTCTTTAAGTCTCGT
CTTAACATTGTTAACGATCCCGCTTCATCAGCTACGAAACAAAACATTCCATCTCGTCTCATCATATCTC
CTCAGTTTGCTTTGGGTTCGGTTTTAGAGTATGAAAATCAGCGTCGCGCTTTCTGTGATGAGGTTGCTAC
TTTATTGAAAGAAAAGAATTCTTCTGTCTCTTCTGAATCATTAGAAGTTCTTTCGAATTGGATTGTTTCC
GTTGATAACCTGGAGTCTCCTGTTGACCCTGAGTTGGTCATCTCTGAACTTAAGAAGGATTCATCTGCTC
CTATCAAATCACTTTTAGATCGATCTGAATTTTTTACCAACGTTTCACGTTGGATTATCGGTTCCGATGC
TTGGGCATATGACTTGGGTAATTCTGCTCTTCATCAAGTACTTTGCTTGGAAAAGAACGTCAATTTATTG
ATTGTTGACACCCAGCCTTACTCTACTCGTGAAGCCGTCCGATCCTCTTCCAGAAAGAAGGATATTGGAT
TGTATGCCATGAACTTTGGCAATGCATATGTCGCCTCTACTGCGTTGTATAGTTCATACACCCAACTAAT
CTCGGCACTTTTAGAAGCAGATAAATTTAAGGGCCCCTCGGTTGTTTTGGCATACCTTCCCTATCACAGT
GCTGACGATGATGCCATTACTGTGTTACAGGAAACCAAGAAAGCCGTTGACATCGGTTATTGGCCTTTGT
ATAGATGGACTCCTGCTTTAGAGGACGGAGAATATTCAGATTTCAAACTTGATTCCGAACGTATTCGCCG
AGAGCTCAAGACCTTTTTGGAAAGGGATAACTACTTGACTCAACTAACGCTTCGTGTGCCAAGTTTAGCT
CGTACTCTTACTCAATCATTTGGTGCGGAAGTCCGTCATCAACAAAACGTTGACTCACGCAATGCTCTCA
ACAAATTAATTGAAGGTTTGTCTGGTCCTCCTCTTACCATTCTTTTCGCTTCAGACGGAGGTACAGCTGA
AAACGTTGCGAAGAGACTTCAAAACCGGACTTCTGCAAGAGGATCCAAGTGTAAGATTATGGCCATGGAT
GATTTCCCTATCGAGGAGTTAGGCAATGAGAAGAATGTCGTAGTCTTGGTTAGTACAGCTGGTCAAGGTG
AGTTTCCTCAAAATGGACGTGAGTTTTGGGAAGCAATCAAAGGTGCAGATCTTAACTTGAGCGAATTGAA
GTATGGTGTATTTGGTTTTGGCGATTATGAATATTGGCCTCGTAAGGAAGATAAAATTTATTATAACCGC
CCAGGTAAGCAATTAGATGCTCGCTTTGTTGAATTGGGTGCTGCTCCATTGGTAACCTTAGGACTTGGTA
ATGACCAGGATCCAGATGGATGGGAAACAGCATATAACCTTTGGGAGCCTGAGCTTTGGAAAGCTCTTGG
ATTGGACAATGTCGAAATTGATATTGATGAACCTAAGCCTATCACTAATGAAGACATTAAACAAGCTTCG
AACTTTTTGCGTGGTACCATTTTTGAAGGATTGGCCGATGAAAGTACTGGTGCTTTGGCCGAAAGTGACT
GTCAACTTACCAAATTCCATGGTATTTATATGCAAGATGATCGTGACATTCGTGATGAGCGTAAAAAACA
AGGTTTGGAACCTGCTTATGGTTTCATGATTCGCGCCAGAATGCCTGCTGGTGTCTGTACACCAGAACAA
TGGATTGCTATGGATGATATTTCTACGAAATGGGGTAATCACACCCTTAAGATTACGACTCGTCAAACGT
TCCAATGGCATGGTGTTTTGAAGAAGAATTTGCGTAATACCATTCGTAACATCGTTAAAGTTTTCCTTAC
TACTCTTGGTGCTTGTGGTGATGTTGCTCGTAATGTCACTTGTTCGTCGACTCCCAACAATGAAACAATT
CACGATCAACTGTTTGCTGTATCTAAGCAAATCAGTAATGAATTGCTTCCTACTACATCCTCTTATCATG
AAATTTGGATCGAGGACCCCGAAACTGTCGAAAAGAGAAAGGTTGCCGGTGAGGCCGTTCAGGATGTCGA
GCCTTTATATGGTCCTACATATCTGCCCAGAAAATTCAAGGTTGGTGTGGCTGCTCCCCCTTACAATGAT
GTCGATGTTTATACCAATGATGTTGCTTTAATCGCCATCATTGAAAATGACAAAGTCCTAGGTTTCAATG
TTGGTATTGGTGGTGGTATGGGCACAACCCATAACAACAAGAAAACATATCCTCGTTTGGCTACAGTTGT
TGGCTATGTTCTAACTGATAAGATTATGGAGGTGGTTAAAGCTATTTTGATTGTCCAGCGTGATAACGGT
GATCGTGAAAATCGTAAGCACGCTCGTCTTAAGTATACCGTTGATACTCTTGGTGTTTCTACCTTCGTCG
AGAAGGTCGAGGAGGTTTTGGGTTACAAATTTGAAGAGGCACGTGATCATCCCCAATTCATTAAAAACCA
CGATGACTTCGAAGGCTGGCACAAGACAGAGAAAAACAAATACTGGCGTTCTATATTTGTTGAAAACGGT
CGTATTGAGAACAATGGTATTTTACAGTTTAAGACCGGTTTGCGTGAACTCGCAGAACGTCTATATACTG
AAAAATCTGAGGCTGAATTCCGTTTGACTGCCAACCAGCATGTCATCTTATTTAATGTTGCTGAAAATGA
GCTCGGTTGGATTAATGAGCATATGGCCAAATATAAACTTGATAATAATGCATTCTCTGGCTTACGTCTT
TCTTCTGCAGCCTGCGTTGCTCTCCCTACTTGTGGTTTAGCCATGGCTGAAAGTGAACGTTATCTTCCCA
AGTTGATTACGAAAGTAGAAGAAATTGTTTACGAAGCTGGTCTTCAGAAAGATAGTATTGTTATGCGTAT
GACTGGTTGTCCAAATGGATGCTCTCGTCCATGGGTTGCTGAAATTGCGTGTGTCGGTAAGGCACCAAAT
ACTTACAATCTAATGCTTGGTGGAGGATTTTACGGTCAGAGATTAAACAAGCTATATCGCTCTTCCGTTC
AAGAAAAAGAAATCCTCAATTTGTTGCGTCCGCTTATCAAGCGTTACGCCTTGGAGCGTGAAGATGGTGA
ACACTTTGGTGATTGGGTTATTCGTGCAGGTATCATTACAGCTGTTGAAAATGGAGGAGCTAATGGTGCT
GTTCATGAAGGGGTATCACCTGAAGCGTTTAAGGGCGAGCTTCGAGGTCACCCATTCGAAGGTAAGCCTA
TCCCTAACCCTCTCCTCGGTCTCGATTCTACGCGTACCGGTCATCATCACCATCACCATTGAGTTTCTAG
AGGGCCGCATCATGTAATTAGTTATGTCACGCTTACATTCACGCCCTCCCCCCACATCCGCTCTAACCGA
AAAGGAAGGAGTTAGACAACCTGAAGTCTAGGTCCCTATTTATTTTTTTATAGTTATGTTAGTATTAAGA
ACGTTATTTATATTTCAAATTTTTCTTTTTTTTCTGTACAGACGCGTGTACGCATGTAACATTATACTGA
AAACCTTGCTTGAGAAGGTTTTGGGACGCTCGAAGGCTTTAATTTGCAAGCTGCGGCCCTGCATTAATGA
ATCGGCCAACGCGCGGGGAGAGGCGGTTTGCGTATTGGGCGCTCTTCCGCTTCCTCGCTCACTGACTCGC
TGCGCTCGGTCGTTCGGCTGCGGCGAGCGGTATCAGCTCACTCAAAGGCGGTAATACGGTTATCCACAGA
ATCAGGGGATAACGCAGGAAAGAACATGTGAGCAAAAGGCCAGCAAAAGGCCAGGAACCGTAAAAAGGCC
GCGTTGCTGGCGTTTTTCCATAGGCTCCGCCCCCCTGACGAGCATCACAAAAATCGACGCTCAAGTCAGA
GGTGGCGAAACCCGACAGGACTATAAAGATACCAGGCGTTTCCCCCTGGAAGCTCCCTCGTGCGCTCTCC
TGTTCCGACCCTGCCGCTTACCGGATACCTGTCCGCCTTTCTCCCTTCGGGAAGCGTGGCGCTTTCTCAT
AGCTCACGCTGTAGGTATCTCAGTTCGGTGTAGGTCGTTCGCTCCAAGCTGGGCTGTGTGCACGAACCCC
CCGTTCAGCCCGACCGCTGCGCCTTATCCGGTAACTATCGTCTTGAGTCCAACCCGGTAAGACACGACTT
ATCGCCACTGGCAGCAGCCACTGGTAACAGGATTAGCAGAGCGAGGTATGTAGGCGGTGCTACAGAGTTC
TTGAAGTGGTGGCCTAACTACGGCTACACTAGAAGAACAGTATTTGGTATCTGCGCTCTGCTGAAGCCAG
TTACCTTCGGAAAAAGAGTTGGTAGCTCTTGATCCGGCAAACAAACCACCGCTGGTAGCGGTGGTTTTTT
TGTTTGCAAGCAGCAGATTACGCGCAGAAAAAAAGGATCTCAAGAAGATCCTTTGATCTTTTCTACGGGG
TCTGACGCTCAGTGGAACGAAAACTCACGTTAAGGGATTTTGGTCATGAGATTATCAAAAAGGATCTTCA
CCTAGATCCTTTTAAATTAAAAATGAAGTTTTAAATCAATCTAAAGTATATATGAGTAAACTTGGTCTGA
CAGTTACCAATGCTTAATCAGTGAGGCACCTATCTCAGCGATCTGTCTATTTCGTTCATCCATAGTTGCC
TGACTCCCCGTCGTGTAGATAACTACGATACGGGAGGGCTTACCATCTGGCCCCAGTGCTGCAATGATAC
CGCGAGACCCACGCTCACCGGCTCCAGATTTATCAGCAATAAACCAGCCAGCCGGAAGGGCCGAGCGCAG
AAGTGGTCCTGCAACTTTATCCGCCTCCATCCAGTCTATTAATTGTTGCCGGGAAGCTAGAGTAAGTAGT
TCGCCAGTTAATAGTTTGCGCAACGTTGTTGCCATTGCTACAGGCATCGTGGTGTCACGCTCGTCGTTTG
GTATGGCTTCATTCAGCTCCGGTTCCCAACGATCAAGGCGAGTTACATGATCCCCCATGTTGTGCAAAAA
AGCGGTTAGCTCCTTCGGTCCTCCGATCGTTGTCAGAAGTAAGTTGGCCGCAGTGTTATCACTCATGGTT
ATGGCAGCACTGCATAATTCTCTTACTGTCATGCCATCCGTAAGATGCTTTTCTGTGACTGGTGAGTACT
CAACCAAGTCATTCTGAGAATAGTGTATGCGGCGACCGAGTTGCTCTTGCCCGGCGTCAATACGGGATAA
TACCGCGCCACATAGCAGAACTTTAAAAGTGCTCATCATTGGAAAACGTTCTTCGGGGCGAAAACTCTCA
AGGATCTTACCGCTGTTGAGATCCAGTTCGATGTAACCCACTCGTGCACCCAACTGATCTTCAGCATCTT
TTACTTTCACCAGCGTTTCTGGGTGAGCAAAAACAGGAAGGCAAAATGCCGCAAAAAAGGGAATAAGGGC
GACACGGAAATGTTGAATACTCATACTCTTCCTTTTTCAATGGGTAATAACTGATATAATTAAATTGAAG
CTCTAATTTGTGAGTTTAGTATACATGCATTTACTTATAATACAGTTTTTTAGTTTTGCTGGCCGCATCT
TCTCAAATATGCTTCCCAGCCTGCTTTTCTGTAACGTTCACCCTCTACCTTAGCATCCCTTCCCTTTGCA
AATAGTCCTCTTCCAACAATAATAATGTCAGATCCTGTAGAGACCACATCATCCACGGTTCTATACTGTT
GACCCAATGCGTCTCCCTTGTCATCTAAACCCACACCGGGTGTCATAATCAACCAATCGTAACCTTCATC
TCTTCCACCCATGTCTCTTTGAGCAATAAAGCCGATAACAAAATCTTTGTCGCTCTTCGCAATGTCAACA
GTACCCTTAGTATATTCTCCAGTAGATAGGGAGCCCTTGCATGACAATTCTGCTAACATCAAAAGGCCTC
TAGGTTCCTTTGTTACTTCTTCTGCCGCCTGCTTCAAACCGCTAACAATACCTGGGCCCACCACACCGTG
TGCATTCGTAATGTCTGCCCATTCTGCTATTCTGTATACACCCGCAGAGTACTGCAATTTGACTGTATTA
CCAATGTCAGCAAATTTTCTGTCTTCGAAGAGTAAAAAATTGTACTTGGCGGATAATGCCTTTAGCGGCT
TAACTGTGCCCTCCATGGAAAAATCAGTCAAGATATCCACATGTGTTTTTAGTAAACAAATTTTGGGACC
TAATGCTTCAACTAACTCCAGTAATTCCTTGGTGGTACGAACATCCAATGAAGCACACAAGTTTGTTTGC
TTTTCGTGCATGATATTAAATAGCTTGGCAGCAACAGGACTAGGATGAGTAGCAGCACGTTCCTTATATG
TAGCTTTCGACATGATTTATCTTCGTTTCCTGCAGGTTTTTGTTCTGTGCAGTTGGGTTAAGAATACTGG
GCAATTTCATGTTTCTTCAACACTACATATGCGTATATATACCAATCTAAGTCTGTGCTCCTTCCTTCGT
TCTTCCTTCTGTTCGGAGATTACCGAATCAAAAAAATTTCAAGGAAACCGAAATCAAAAAAAAGAATAAA
AAAAAAATGATGAATTGAAAAGCTAGCTTATCGATGATAAGCTGTCAAACATGAGAATTAATTCCACGGA
CTATAGACTATACCTAGTATACTCCGTCTACTGTACGATACACTTCCGCTCAGGTCCTTGTCCTTTAACG
AGGCCTTACCACTCTTTTGTTACTCTATTGATCCAGCTCAGCAAAGGCAGTGTGATCTAAGATTCTATCT
TCGCGATGTAGTAAAACTAGCTAGACCGAGAAAGAGACTAGAAATGCAAAAGGCACTTCTACAATGGCTG
CCATCATTATTATCCGATGTGACGCTGCAGCTTCTCAATGATATTCGAATACGCTTTGAGGAGATACAGC
CTAATATCCGACAAACTGTTTTACAGATTTACGATCGTACTTGTTACCCATCATTGAATTTTGAACATCC
GAACCTGGGAGTTTTCCCTGAAACAGATAGTATATTTGAACCTGTATAATAATATATAGTCTAGCGCTTT
ACGGAAGACAATGTATGTATTTCGGTTCCTGGAGAAACTATTGCATCTATTGCATAGGTAATCTTGCACG
TCGCATCCCCGGTTCATTTTCTGCGTTTCCATCTTGCACTTCAATAGCATATCTTTGTTAACGAAGCATC
TGTGCTTCATTTTGTAGAACAAAAATGCAACGCGAGAGCGCTAATTTTTCAAACAAAGAATCTGAGCTGC
ATTTTTACAGAACAGAAATGCAACGCGAAAGCGCTATTTTACCAACGAAGAATCTGTGCTTCATTTTTGT
AAAACAAAAATGCAACGCGAGAGCGCTAATTTTTCAAACAAAGAATCTGAGCTGCATTTTTACAGAACAG
AAATGCAACGCGAGAGCGCTATTTTACCAACAAAGAATCTATACTTCTTTTTTGTTCTACAAAAATGCAT
CCCGAGAGCGCTATTTTTCTAACAAAGCATCTTAGATTACTTTTTTTCTCCTTTGTGCGCTCTATAATGC
AGTCTCTTGATAACTTTTTGCACTGTAGGTCCGTTAAGGTTAGAAGAAGGCTACTTTGGTGTCTATTTTC
TCTTCCATAAAAAAAGCCTGACTCCACTTCCCGCGTTTACTGATTACTAGCGAAGCTGCGGGTGCATTTT
TTCAAGATAAAGGCATCCCCGATTATATTCTATACCGATGTGGATTGCGCATACTTTGTGAACAGAAAGT
GATAGCGTTGATGATTCTTCATTGGTCAGAAAATTATGAACGGTTTCTTCTATTTTGTCTCTATATACTA
CGTATAGGAAATGTTTACATTTTCGTATTGTTTTCGATTCACTCTATGAATAGTTCTTACTACAATTTTT
TTGTCTAAAGAGTAATACTAGAGATAAACATAAAAAATGTAGAGGTCGAGTTTAGATGCAAGTTCAAGGA
GCGAAAGGTGGATGGGTAGGTTATATAGGGATATAGCACAGAGATATATAGCAAAGAGATACTTTTGAGC
AATGTTTGTGGAAGCGGTATTCGCAATGGGAAGCTCC
[37 nt withheld, positions 9768-9804]
AGATTGTATAAGCAAATATTTAAATTGTAAGCGTTAATATTTTGTTAAAATTCGCGTTAAATTTTTGTTA
AATCAGCTCATTTTTTAACCAATAGGCCGAAATCGGCAAAATCCCTTATAAATCAAAAGAATAGACCGAG
ATAGGGT
[37 nt withheld, positions 9952-9988]
AAAGAACGTGGACTCCAACGTCAAAGG
[49 nt withheld, positions 10016-10064]
T
[91 nt withheld, positions 10066-10156]
G
[124 nt withheld, positions 10158-10281]
GGGGATCGATCCACTAGTCCA
