>Addgene plasmid #107447 | pYES2.1-pomSir1 | depositor partial sequence | sequence record 202678 | Coding sequence for S. pombe Sir1 gene (without the stop codon)
ATGAGTGTAAAGGCTAGTATCAATAATTCTCAGGAGGCTGTCTCACGCATCGCTTTCCGTTGCTCAGATG
CGTTGTACGTGGTTCATCCTAACAATTCGATTTTAAATGGTGCTTTAACAGAATCCTTAAAAGATTTAAA
AAAATTTGAAACGTTAAATGTTTCCGGCAAGGTTCCACACGTTCTTCCTTTAAAATCTCACGCTGATCCC
TTTGCTCACATTGCGGATGCTATTTTGGCTGAAGAAGAAGTGGCTTCTACTCAACCTAAACAAATCACAT
CTGTAGTTGCTTCTGCTGATGCACTCTTTTTCGCTACTCCTCATCTTTATAAGTTGGCTCATGAGCCTCT
TGTAGCGCACGTTGCCATAGAGTCTACAGAGGCATTTGATTTTGCTTCTGTGCGTGACACCGGTTTCGTT
ATTCTCTTTTCGGGCAATCGCCCTGGTGATTCTTCGGAGGCTGCTTTGGAAGATACCTTGGAGACAGCTT
CTTTGGCTCATCGCTTAGCATTGAAATTGAACACAGGCGTTTTACATTTCTATTCTCCAGTTTACGACAC
GACCGCTGCGTTGGAGAACATCGAGACACTACCTTCCAAAGAGGATGCTCAACACGCTAGAGTTGCCCAC
ATTCCTATTGAAGAGAAACAGGAGGATTCTGAAAAAGAAGGCAATATCAAGGAAGCTTTTGTCCCTCCCA
AGTTTGATCAGCCAGAACGTGATGCCGCTACTTCTGAATACCTTGAATCATTGTCTATCAAGCCTTTTGA
ATACTCTGGTTCCGATGACGCTACTGATGTCTTGTTAGTTTTCGGAAGCGCTGCTTCTGAATTAGCCAAG
GCTGCCGTTACTTCCTCTGTGGCAGTTGCTATTGTAAGAGTCCTTCGCCCTTGGTTGCCCTCTAAATTGC
AAGAAGTGCTTCCTACTTCTACTAAGCGCTTGACTGTTTTGGAACCCATTACCAGTCTTCCTCGTAAATG
GGATCCGCTTTACCTTGACGTTTTATCTTCTTTCGTCGCTTCCGGATCTTCAATTGAGCTGTTTGCCGTA
AGATACGGATTGAGTTCTTCAGAGCAAGCCACAGAGATTATTAAAGCTGTTCGTGATAATCTTTCAGGCG
CTTTAAAGCCATCTCTCGTTTGCGATTTTACCGATGGTGTTTCTCAAGTGTTTGTTCCTACACCTCCGTC
TATTGAGGAAGCTTATCATAAACTTCTTCATAGAGTCTTTAAGTCTCGTCTTAACATTGTTAACGATCCC
GCTTCATCAGCTACGAAACAAAACATTCCATCTCGTCTCATCATATCTCCTCAGTTTGCTTTGGGTTCGG
TTTTAGAGTATGAAAATCAGCGTCGCGCTTTCTGTGATGAGGTTGCTACTTTATTGAAAGAAAAGAATTC
TTCTGTCTCTTCTGAATCATTAGAAGTTCTTTCGAATTGGATTGTTTCCGTTGATAACCTGGAGTCTCCT
GTTGACCCTGAGTTGGTCATCTCTGAACTTAAGAAGGATTCATCTGCTCCTATCAAATCACTTTTAGATC
GATCTGAATTTTTTACCAACGTTTCACATTGGATTATCGGTTCCGATGCTTGGGCATATGACTTGGGTAA
TTCTGCTCTTCATCAAGTACTTTGCTTGGAAAAGAACGTCAATTTATTGATTGTTGACACCCAGCCTTAC
TCTACTCGTGAAGCCGTCCGATCCTCTTCCAGAAAGAAGGATATTGGATTGTATGCCATGAACTTTGGCA
ATGCATATGTCGCCTCTACTGCGTTGTATAGTTCATACACCCAACTAATCTCGGCACTTTTAGAAGCAGA
TAAATTTAAGGGCCCCTCGGTTGTTTTGGCATACCTTCCCTATCACAGTGCTGACGATGATGCCATTACT
GTGTTACAGGAAACCAAGAAAGCCGTTGACATCGGTTATTGGCCTTTGTATAGATGGACTCCTGCTTTAG
AGGACGGAGAATATTCAGATTTCAAACTTGATTCCGAACGTATTCGCCGAGAGCTCAAGACCTTTTTGGA
AAGGGATAACTACTTGACTCAACTAACGCTTCGTGTGCCAAGTTTAGCTCGTACTCTTACTCAATCATTT
GGTGCGGAAGTCCGTCATCAACAAAACGTTGACTCACGCAATGCTCTCAACAAATTAATTGAAGGTTTGT
CTGGTCCTCCTCTTACCATTCTTTTCGCTTCAGACGGAGGTACAGCTGAAAACGTTGCGAAGAGACTTCA
AAACCGGGCTTCTGCAAGAGGATCCAAGTGTAAGATTATGGCCATGGATGATTTCCCTATCGAGGAGTTA
GGCAATGAGAAGAATGTCGTAGTCTTGGTTAGTACAGCTGGTCAAGGTGAGTTTCCTCAAAATGGACGTG
AGTTTTGGGAAGCAATCAAAGGTGCAGATCTTAACTTGAGCGAATTGAAGTATGGTGTATTTGGTTTTGG
CGATTATGAATATTGGCCTCGTAAGGAAGATAAAATTTATTATAACCGCCCAGGTAAGCAATTAGATGCT
CGCTTTGTTGAATTGGGTGCTGCTCCATTGGTAACCTTAGGACTTGGTAATGACCAGGATCCAGATGGAT
GGGAAACAGCATATAACCTTTGGGAGCCTGAGCTTTGGAAAGCTCTTGGATTGGACAATGTCGAAATTGA
TATTGATGAACCTAAGCCTATCACTAATGAAGACATTAAACAAGCTTCGAACTTTTTGCGTGGTACCATT
TTTGAAGGATTGGCCGATGAAAGTACTGGTGCTTTGGCCGAAAGTGACTGTCAACTTACCAAATTCCATG
GTATTTATATGCAAGATGATCGTGACATTCGTGATGAGCGTAAAAAACAAGGTTTGGAACCTGCTTATGG
TTTCATGATTCGCGCCAGAATGCCTGCTGGTGTCTGTACACCAGAACAATGGATTGCTATGGATGATATT
TCTACGAAATGGGGTAATCACACCCTTAAGATTACGACTCGTCAAACGTTCCAATGGCATGGTGTTTTGA
AGAAGAATTTGCGTAATACCATTCGTAACATCGTTAAAGTTTTCCTTACTACTCTTGGTGCTTGTGGTGA
TGTTGCTCGTAATGTCACTTGTTCGTCGACTCCCAACAATGAAACAATTCACGATCAACTGTTTGCTGTA
TCTAAGCAAATCAGTAATGAATTGCTTCCTACTACATCCTCTTATCATGAAATTTGGATCGAGGACCCCG
AAACTGTCGAAAAGAGAAAGGTTGCCGGTGAGGCCGTTCAGGATGTCGAGCCTTTATATGGTCCTACATA
TCTGCCCAGAAAATTCAAGGTTGGTGTGGCTGCTCCCCCTTACAATGATGTCGATGTTTATACCAATGAT
GTTGCTTTAATCGCCATCATTGAAAATGACAAAGTCCTAGGTTTCAATGTTGGTATTGGTGGTGGTATGG
GCACAACCCATAACAACAAGAAAACATATCCTCGTTTGGCTACAGTTGTTGGCTATGTTCTAACTGATAA
GATTATGGAGGTGGTTAAAGCTATTTTGATTGTCCAGCGTGATAACGGTGATCGTGAAAATCGTAAGCAC
GCTCGTCTTAAGTATACCGTTGATACTCTTGGTGTTTCTACCTTCGTCGAGAAGGTCGAGGAGGTTTTGG
GTTACAAATTTGAAGAGGCACGTGATCATCCCCAATTCATTAAAAACCACGATGACTTCGAAGGCTGGCA
CAAGACAGAGAAAAACAAATACTGGCGTTCTATATTTGTTGAAAACGGTCGTATTGAGAACAATGGTATT
TTACAGTTTAAGACCGGTTTGCGTGAACTCGCAGAACGTCTATATACTGAAAAATCTGAGGCTGAATTCC
GTTTGACTGCCAACCAGCATGTCATCTTATTTAATGTTGCTGAAAATGAGCTCGGTTGGATTAATGAGCA
TATGGCCAAATATAAACTTGATAATAATGCATTCTCTGGCTTACGTCTTTCTTCTGCAGCCTGCGTTGCT
CTCCCTACTTGTGGTTTAGCCATGGCTGAAAGTGAACGTTATCTTCCCAAGTTGATTACGAAAGTAGAAG
AAATTGTTTACGAAGCTGGTCTTCAGAAAGATAGTATTGTTATGCGTATGACTGGTTGTCCAAATGGATG
CTCTCGTCCATGGGTTGCTGAAATTGCGTGTGTCGGTAAGGCACCAAATACTTACAATCTAATGCTTGGT
GGAGGATTTTACGGTCAGAGATTAAACAAGCTATATCGCTCTTCCGTTCAAGAAAAAGAAATCCTCAATT
TGTTGCGTCCGCTTATCAAGCGTTACGCCTTGGAGCGTGAAGATGGTGAACACTTTGGTGATTGGGTTAT
TCGTGCAGGTATCATTACAGCTGTTGAAAATGGAGGAGCTAATGGTGCTGTTCATGAAGGGGTATCACCT
GAAGCGTTT
